Addgene plasmid #109762: actc1b-mKate2-Rab27b
Purpose: Muscle specific zebrafish expression of mKate2 fused to Rab27b
Depositing lab: Rob Parton. Depositing organization: University of Queensland, Institute for Molecular Bioscience. Publication: In vivo cell biological screening identifies an endocytic capture mechanism for T-tubule formation. Hall TE, Martel N, Ariotti N, Xiong Z, Lo HP, Ferguson C, Rae J, Lim YW, Parton RG. Nat Commun. 2020 Jul 24;11(1):3711. doi: 10.1038/s41467-020-17486-w. PubMed 32709891.
Backbone
  Vector backbone: pDEST-actc1b-mKate2-ccdb
  Vector type: Zebrafish plasmids
Growth in bacteria
  Bacterial resistance: Ampicillin, 100 μg/mL
  Growth temperature: 37°C
  Growth strain: DH5alpha
  Copy number: High Copy
Gene/Insert
  Gene/Insert name: Rab27b
  Species: D. rerio (zebrafish)
  Entrez Gene: rab27b (a.k.a. si:ch1073-112i17.1)
  Cloning method: Gateway Cloning
Terms and licenses: Academic/Nonprofit Terms; Industry Terms: Not Available to Industry
How to cite: actc1b-mKate2-Rab27b was a gift from Rob Parton (Addgene plasmid # 109762 ; http://n2t.net/addgene:109762 ; RRID:Addgene_109762)
