[The description below was written by a language model from this plasmid's Addgene catalogue record and the feature table of its GenBank file.]
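Description:
actc1b-mKate2-Rab27b is a 9.6 kb circular zebrafish expression plasmid that directs muscle-specific production of the monomeric far-red fluorescent protein mKate2 fused to zebrafish Rab27b. It was assembled by Gateway cloning into the destination backbone pDEST-actc1b-mKate2-ccdb, in which the rab27b coding sequence replaced the ccdB counter-selection cassette. In E. coli it replicates from a high-copy ColE1/pUC-type origin and is selected through the beta-lactamase gene, which confers ampicillin resistance. The backbone also retains pBluescript-style remnants such as a lac promoter/operator, a T3 promoter and common sequencing primer sites.

The annotated features show a multisite Gateway layout. An attB4 site lies about 4 kb upstream of attB1, and this unannotated interval presumably holds the actc1b (muscle actin) promoter named in the construct and backbone, although the feature table does not label it. After attB1 come a Kozak consensus and the mammalian codon-optimised mKate2 open reading frame, which runs up to attB2. The roughly 670 bp between attB2 and attB3 is also unannotated but is positioned where the Rab27b insert would sit, which would place mKate2 at the N-terminus of the Rab protein. An SV40 polyadenylation signal follows attB3 to terminate the transcript. The record annotates no transposon arms or other integration elements, though several stretches of the backbone are unlabelled.

The plasmid belongs to a collection made for in vivo cell biology in zebrafish, associated with a screen that examined T-tubule formation in muscle. It allows the localisation of tagged Rab27b to be imaged in live skeletal muscle fibres.
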