LOCUS       Exported 9603 bp ds-DNA circular SYN 13-MAY-2021
DEFINITION  Muscle specific zebrafish expression of mKate2 fused to Rab27b.
ACCESSION   .
VERSION     .
KEYWORDS    actc1b-mKate2-Rab27b
SOURCE      synthetic DNA construct
  ORGANISM  synthetic DNA construct
REFERENCE   1 (bases 1 to 9603)
  TITLE     Parton Lab Plasmids for in vivo cell biology in the zebrafish
REFERENCE   2 (bases 1 to 9603)
  AUTHORS   .
  TITLE     Direct Submission
  JOURNAL   Exported May 13, 2021 from SnapGene Server 1.1.58
            http://www.snapgene.com
FEATURES             Location/Qualifiers
     source          1..9603
                     /organism="synthetic DNA construct"
                     /mol_type="other DNA"
     protein_bind    1..25
                     /gene="mutant version of attB"
                     /label=attB1
                     /bound_moiety="BP Clonase(TM)"
                     /note="recombination site for the Gateway(R) BP reaction"
     regulatory      26..35
                     /regulatory_class="other"
                     /note="vertebrate consensus sequence for strong initiation
                     of translation (Kozak, 1987)"
     CDS             32..727
                     /codon_start=1
                     /product="monomeric far-red fluorescent protein (Shcherbo
                     et al., 2009)"
                     /label=mKate2
                     /note="mammalian codon-optimized"
                     /translation="MVSELIKENMHMKLYMEGTVNNHHFKCTSEGEGKPYEGTQTMRIK
                     AVEGGPLPFAFDILATSFMYGSKTFINHTQGIPDFFKQSFPEGFTWERVTTYEDGGVLT
                     ATQDTSLQDGCLIYNVKIRGVNFPSNGPVMQKKTLGWEASTETLYPADGGLEGRADMAL
                     KLVGGGHLICNLKTTYRSKKPAKNLKMPGVYYVDRRLERIKEADKETYVEQHEVAVARY
                     CDLPSKLGHR"
     protein_bind    complement(729..753)
                     /gene="mutant version of attB"
                     /label=attB2
                     /bound_moiety="BP Clonase(TM)"
                     /note="recombination site for the Gateway(R) BP reaction"
     protein_bind    complement(1427..1447)
                     /gene="mutant version of attB"
                     /label=attB3
                     /bound_moiety="BP Clonase(TM)"
                     /note="core recombination site for the Gateway(R) BP
                     reaction"
     primer_bind     complement(1455..1471)
                     /label=M13 fwd
                     /note="common sequencing primer, one of multiple similar
                     variants"
     polyA_signal    1487..1621
                     /label=SV40 poly(A) signal
                     /note="SV40 polyadenylation signal"
     primer_bind     complement(1511..1530)
                     /label=EBV-rev
                     /note="SV40 polyA terminator, reverse primer"
     primer_bind     1565..1584
                     /label=SV40pA-R
                     /note="SV40 polyA, reverse primer"
     primer_bind     complement(2293..2309)
                     /label=SK primer
                     /note="common sequencing primer, one of multiple similar
                     variants"
     primer_bind     complement(2293..2309)
                     /label=pBluescriptSK
                     /note="For pBluescript vector"
     primer_bind     complement(2346..2366)
                     /label=T3
                     /note="T3 promoter, forward primer"
     promoter        complement(2346..2364)
                     /label=T3 promoter
                     /note="promoter for bacteriophage T3 RNA polymerase"
     primer_bind     complement(2385..2401)
                     /label=M13 rev
                     /note="common sequencing primer, one of multiple similar
                     variants"
     primer_bind     complement(2398..2420)
                     /label=M13/pUC Reverse
                     /note="In lacZ gene"
     protein_bind    2409..2425
                     /label=lac operator
                     /bound_moiety="lac repressor encoded by lacI"
                     /note="The lac repressor binds to the lac operator to
                     inhibit transcription in E. coli. This inhibition can be
                     relieved by adding lactose or
                     isopropyl-beta-D-thiogalactopyranoside (IPTG)."
     promoter        complement(2433..2463)
                     /label=lac promoter
                     /note="promoter for the E. coli lac operon"
     protein_bind    2478..2499
                     /label=CAP binding site
                     /bound_moiety="E. coli catabolite activator protein"
                     /note="CAP binding activates transcription in the presence
                     of cAMP."
     primer_bind     complement(2616..2633)
                     /label=L4440
                     /note="L4440 vector, forward primer"
     rep_origin      complement(2787..3375)
                     /direction=LEFT
                     /label=ori
                     /note="high-copy-number ColE1/pMB1/pBR322/pUC origin of
                     replication"
     primer_bind     complement(2867..2886)
                     /label=pBR322ori-F
                     /note="pBR322 origin, forward primer"
     CDS             complement(3546..4406)
                     /codon_start=1
                     /gene="bla"
                     /product="beta-lactamase"
                     /label=AmpR
                     /note="confers resistance to ampicillin, carbenicillin, and
                     related antibiotics"
                     /translation="MSIQHFRVALIPFFAAFCLPVFAHPETLVKVKDAEDQLGARVGYI
                     ELDLNSGKILESFRPEERFPMMSTFKVLLCGAVLSRIDAGQEQLGRRIHYSQNDLVEYS
                     PVTEKHLTDGMTVRELCSAAITMSDNTAANLLLTTIGGPKELTAFLHNMGDHVTRLDRW
                     EPELNEAIPNDERDTTMPVAMATTLRKLLTGELLTLASRQQLIDWMEADKVAGPLLRSA
                     LPAGWFIADKSGAGERGSRGIIAALGPDGKPSRIVVIYTTGSQATMDERNRQIAEIGAS
                     LIKHW"
     primer_bind     4169..4188
                     /label=Amp-R
                     /note="Ampicillin resistance gene, reverse primer"
     promoter        complement(4407..4511)
                     /gene="bla"
                     /label=AmpR promoter
     primer_bind     complement(4674..4695)
                     /label=F1ori-F
                     /note="F1 origin, forward primer"
     primer_bind     5591..5607
                     /label=M13 rev
                     /note="common sequencing primer, one of multiple similar
                     variants"
     protein_bind    5627..5647
                     /gene="mutant version of attB"
                     /label=attB4
                     /bound_moiety="BP Clonase(TM)"
                     /note="core recombination site for the Gateway(R) BP
                     reaction"
ORIGIN
        1 gcaagtttgt acaaaaaagc aggctgccac catggtgagc gagctgatta aggagaacat
       61 gcacatgaag ctgtacatgg agggcaccgt gaacaaccac cacttcaagt gcacatccga
      121 gggcgaaggc aagccctacg agggcaccca gaccatgaga atcaaggcgg tcgagggcgg
      181 ccctctcccc ttcgccttcg acatcctggc taccagcttc atgtacggca gcaaaacctt
      241 catcaaccac acccagggca tccccgactt ctttaagcag tccttccccg agggcttcac
      301 atgggagaga gtcaccacat acgaagacgg gggcgtgctg accgctaccc aggacaccag
      361 cctccaggac ggctgcctca tctacaacgt caagatcaga ggggtgaact tcccatccaa
      421 cggccctgtg atgcagaaga aaacactcgg ctgggaggcc tccaccgaga ccctgtaccc
      481 cgctgacggc ggcctggaag gcagagccga catggccctg aagctcgtgg gcgggggcca
      541 cctgatctgc aacttgaaga ccacatacag atccaagaaa cccgctaaga acctcaagat
      601 gcccggcgtc tactatgtgg acagaagact ggaaagaatc aaggaggccg acaaagagac
      661 ctacgtcgag cagcacgagg tggctgtggc cagatactgc gacctcccta gcaaactggg
      721 gcacagagac ccagctttct tgtacaaagt ggtgttcagc tccagcagca ctatgaccga
      781 tggagattac gattatctga tcaaactcct ggctttgggg gactccgggg tcggcaagac
      841 cactttcctc taccgataca cagataacaa gttcaacccc aaattcatca ccaccgtggg
      901 catcgacttc agggaaaaga gagtggttta tacgactaac agccccaatg ggacgacggg
      961 gaaaaccttt aaggttcacc tgcagctgtg ggacactgcg ggacaggaga ggttcaggag
     1021 tttgaccact gcattcttca gggatgccat gggttttctg ctgatgtttg atctgaccag
     1081 ccagcagagc tttctcaacg tcaggaactg gatgagtcag ctccaggcta atgcatattg
     1141 tgagaatcca gatatcgtgc tggtgggaaa taaagcagat ctagccgacc agagagaagt
     1201 tcaggagaaa caagcgaaag aactcgcaga caaatacggc atcccgtact tcgagacgag
     1261 tgcagcgacg ggctctgagg tggacaaggc tgtggtgacg ctgctggatc tggtgatgaa
     1321 gcggatggag cagtgtgtgg agaagcccag cgcagacgca aacaccagcg acggcagcag
     1381 caaactgagc gccgcacctg cccaacagaa gaagtgtgca tgctgacaac tttattatac
     1441 atagttgata attcactggc cgtcgtttta cggtaccatc gatgatgatc cagacatgat
     1501 aagatacatt gatgagtttg gacaaaccac aactagaatg cagtgaaaaa aatgctttat
     1561 ttgtgaaatt tgtgatgcta ttgctttatt tgtaaccatt ataagctgca ataaacaagt
     1621 taacaacaac aattgcattc attttatgtt tcaggttcag ggggaggtgt gggaggtttt
     1681 ttaaagcaag taaaacctct acaaatgtgg tatggctgat tatgatcctc tagatcagat
     1741 ctgcgaagat acggccacgg gtgctcttga tcctgtggct gattttggac tgtgctgctc
     1801 gcagctgctg atgaatcaca tacttcctcc attttcttcc actgattgac tgttataatt
     1861 tccctaattt ccaggtcaag gtgctgtgca ttgtggtaat agatgtgaca tgacgtcact
     1921 tccaaaggac caatgaacat gtctgaccaa tttcatataa tgtgaaaacg attttcatag
     1981 gcagaataaa taacatttaa attaaactgg gcatcagcgc aattcaattg gtttggtaat
     2041 agcaagggaa aatagaatga agtgatctcc aaaaaataag tactttttga ctgtaaataa
     2101 aattgtaagg agtaaaaagt actttttttt ctaaaaaaat gtaattaagt aaaagtaaaa
     2161 gtattgattt ttaattgtac tcaagtaaag taaaaatccc caaaaataat acttaagtac
     2221 agtaatcaag taaaattact caagtacttt acacctctgg ttcttgaccc cctaccttca
     2281 gcaagcccag cagatccact agttctagag cggccgccac cgcggtggag ctccagcttt
     2341 tgttcccttt agtgagggtt aattgcgcgc ttggcgtaat catggtcata gctgtttcct
     2401 gtgtgaaatt gttatccgct cacaattcca cacaacatac gagccggaag cataaagtgt
     2461 aaagcctggg gtgcctaatg agtgagctaa ctcacattaa ttgcgttgcg ctcactgccc
     2521 gctttccagt cgggaaacct gtcgtgccag ctgcattaat gaatcggcca acgcgcgggg
     2581 agaggcggtt tgcgtattgg gcgctcttcc gcttcctcgc tcactgactc gctgcgctcg
     2641 gtcgttcggc tgcggcgagc ggtatcagct cactcaaagg cggtaatacg gttatccaca
     2701 gaatcagggg ataacgcagg aaagaacatg tgagcaaaag gccagcaaaa ggccaggaac
     2761 cgtaaaaagg ccgcgttgct ggcgtttttc cataggctcc gcccccctga cgagcatcac
     2821 aaaaatcgac gctcaagtca gaggtggcga aacccgacag gactataaag ataccaggcg
     2881 tttccccctg gaagctccct cgtgcgctct cctgttccga ccctgccgct taccggatac
     2941 ctgtccgcct ttctcccttc gggaagcgtg gcgctttctc atagctcacg ctgtaggtat
     3001 ctcagttcgg tgtaggtcgt tcgctccaag ctgggctgtg tgcacgaacc ccccgttcag
     3061 cccgaccgct gcgccttatc cggtaactat cgtcttgagt ccaacccggt aagacacgac
     3121 ttatcgccac tggcagcagc cactggtaac aggattagca gagcgaggta tgtaggcggt
     3181 gctacagagt tcttgaagtg gtggcctaac tacggctaca ctagaagaac agtatttggt
     3241 atctgcgctc tgctgaagcc agttaccttc ggaaaaagag ttggtagctc ttgatccggc
     3301 aaacaaacca ccgctggtag cggtggtttt tttgtttgca agcagcagat tacgcgcaga
     3361 aaaaaaggat ctcaagaaga tcctttgatc ttttctacgg ggtctgacgc tcagtggaac
     3421 gaaaactcac gttaaggcat tttggtcatg agattatcaa aaaggatctt cacctagatc
     3481 cttttaaatt aaaaatgaag ttttaaatca atctaaagta tatatgagta aacttggtct
     3541 gacagttacc aatgcttaat cagtgaggca cctatctcag cgatctgtct atttcgttca
     3601 tccatagttg cctgactccc cgtcgtgtag ataactacga tacgggaggg cttaccatct
     3661 ggccccagtg ctgcaatgat accgcgagac ccacgctcac cggctccaga tttatcagca
     3721 ataaaccagc cagccggaag ggccgagcgc agaagtggtc ctgcaacttt atccgcctcc
     3781 atccagtcta ttaattgttg ccgggaagct agagtaagta gttcgccagt taatagtttg
     3841 cgcaacgttg ttgccattgc tacaggcatc gtggtgtcac gctcgtcgtt tggtatggct
     3901 tcattcagct ccggttccca acgatcaagg cgagttacat gatcccccat gttgtgcaaa
     3961 aaagcggtta gctccttcgg tcctccgatc gttgtcagaa gtaagttggc cgcagtgtta
     4021 tcactcatgg ttatggcagc actgcataat tctcttactg tcatgccatc cgtaagatgc
     4081 ttttctgtga ctggtgagta ctcaaccaag tcattctgag aatagtgtat gcggcgaccg
     4141 agttgctctt gcccggcgtc aatacgggat aataccgcgc cacatagcag aactttaaaa
     4201 gtgctcatca ttggaaaacg ttcttcgggg cgaaaactct caaggatctt accgctgttg
     4261 agatccagtt cgatgtaacc cactcgtgca cccaactgat cttcagcatc ttttactttc
     4321 accagcgttt ctgggtgagc aaaaacagga aggcaaaatg ccgcaaaaaa gggaataagg
     4381 gcgacacgga aatgttgaat actcatactc ttcctttttc aatattattg aagcatttat
     4441 cagggttatt gtctcatgag cggatacata tttgaatgta tttagaaaaa taaacaaata
     4501 ggggttccgc gcacatttcc ccgaaaagtg ccacctaaat tgtaagcgtt aatattttgt
     4561 taaaattcgc gttaaatttt tgttaaatca gctcattttt taaccaatag gccgaaatcg
     4621 gcaaaatccc ttataaatca aaagaataga ccgagatagg gttgagtgtt gttccagttt
     4681 ggaacaagag tccactatta aagaacgtgg actccaacgt caaagggcga aaaaccgtct
     4741 atcagggcga tggcccacgc tggctaagaa ctcatcagcc tccccggtcc atctacccac
     4801 gtaccaatgc accaattggc cacaatgacg gctactacat ggtgccattc cttcctcttt
     4861 ataggaatgg agactacctc ctgtccaaca atgctcttgg atacgagtac gcctacctgt
     4921 tggacccagg tcattgcaca acaccagaaa tgccctctga tctgcaaaag acgtgaatat
     4981 ctgttcagac acccatatcc actctgttcc acacaggtca gaggtttgtc caggagttct
     5041 tgacagaggt gtaaaaagta ctcaaaaatt ttactcaagt gaaagtacaa gtacttaggg
     5101 aaaattttac tcaattaaaa gtaaaagtat ctggctagaa tcttacttga gtaaaagtaa
     5161 aaaagtactc cattaaaatt gtacttgagt attaaggaag taaaagtaaa agcaagaaag
     5221 aaaactagag attcttgttt aagcttttaa tctcaaaaaa cattaaatga aatgcataca
     5281 aggttttatc ctgctttaga actgtttgta tttaattatc aaactataag acagacaatc
     5341 taatgccagt acacgctact caaagttgta aaacctcaga tttaacttca gtagaagctg
     5401 attctcaaaa ttgttagtgt caagcctagc tcttttgggg ctgaaaagca atcctgcagt
     5461 gctgaaaagc ctctcacagg cagccgatgc gggaagaggt gtattagtct tgatagagag
     5521 gctgcaaata gcaggaaacg tgagcagaga ctccctggtg tctgaaacac aggccagatg
     5581 ggccctcgag caggaaacag ctatgaccat gattacgcca agctatcaac tttgtataga
     5641 aaagttggca cgcgcagatt ccgtgtgggc ctggtaatat cttaccattt taagctattt
     5701 taagattagg gaaaaaaatt aaataaaact actttaaaat tactttcctt aaaaagcaac
     5761 atatttattt agtttttgtt taactggctc aagattgtaa tattttactt ttacatgttt
     5821 ttttaagtac ctaaatgtgt tcaaaagtaa agtatgttat tgtttttttt ttttaatgtt
     5881 agctaagctt taaattgtaa tatattactt ttaaaagtga ctttttaaaa atgtaaataa
     5941 aaaagtaact ataaatgtgt aatgcatgtt atttctgtgg gtttttaatt ttcatctcaa
     6001 ctgggcttac aattttaaca taataaaaat caaatcaaat caaatcaggc ccttatttgt
     6061 cacatacact cttgtatact gaaataaact aaatgttgag aaaaatttaa atacaccaaa
     6121 ataacgcata ccttttttgt aattacctaa gtaaaacatt tagttccttt tttaagtgac
     6181 tcaagattgt aatctattaa ttgtaaaaga taaaactagt gatcaatctg acgtgcttct
     6241 atgcagcctg tgagattaat tgtgatgttt aattattaaa caatttaaat ggatcaaaca
     6301 tttcacatgt gcttattgtg tccaacaaaa ccagcagaag cacttaaaaa tattgcatga
     6361 caacatgagt ttttaatgta aattatatat acttcctaaa cgaagttaat catatttcta
     6421 aaataataat gtcattgaaa tatttaaata aatgataagc tttagttgat tcaacataaa
     6481 attgaaagca ataaggactt ttttttttta cagcggtgaa gcaaaagcat gtaataatca
     6541 tataatataa taaataaata aataaataat ggctcttggt gcaaatatga acactttaaa
     6601 taaatataga ataaatatga tcaataagtc ataacgatgt gttttatgtt gattataatt
     6661 taaacatgtt tctaacgcaa gttttaaaaa ctgttttaaa gtattatttt aagttataag
     6721 atcaatttga ctcaacattt tgtagtgaaa atatgttgtg taaaattaat ataatataca
     6781 ctataaaaat gcagggttcc acacaataca ttaatgttgt cccaacacaa atcgattaag
     6841 ttaacaaata tatgtggatt gaacataaaa aattaagttg tcccaatgaa atctcaagaa
     6901 ttgtgttgtt tcagctcatt ttaaataagt agttttaaca agtaaaaaat aacatatttt
     6961 tgagtgtgta tatatatata ttacaaaata taataatata aaatgtaaaa gatataaacc
     7021 atgctacata tatttaagag ctattttgca cattactttt ttgcaagcca ttttagtgtt
     7081 ttttttacaa atatatatta gctaaatata caatatctta aatatacaat taatcagaca
     7141 tgcaattaat gcatttaacc tacataaaaa tacatgatca acatatgttt tatgctgatt
     7201 acaactaaat caaacgtaat gaaattaatt tataaaagcg atttaaatat gtcaatattt
     7261 taagttaaaa tcacttgaaa cctactataa atgaacttaa attaaaaaaa tctcctttaa
     7321 ttccaatgca acagtgttgt tttttcagct gaggaccccc ggtgcagatg gttggccccc
     7381 ggcccgctat tctaaggaag cctttcttaa ttttagggcg gcgctgcatg cgctcagatc
     7441 agattcacgg gtggagaggg ttattttctc ttttttattt tttcttgcct gctcatattt
     7501 gggcctgtgt gaaccccagg ctccgcctcg gcccccagga gccgctctta tttaaagggg
     7561 atcctcgcct tcagtcttcg tcccagtgga agcatcagtc ttgtgataac aacttggtga
     7621 gtcctacaga ccagcgctcg actctaggct ttaaatgcat tgatttctct ggattagcta
     7681 ccgggagagt tttaactttg cttattagtc ttgtgctcga actgctaggt ttaaagagtg
     7741 ttttctctaa tgcatgcatg aagcgacagc tgaaaaccag aaatagagcg tttgtcctcc
     7801 tgttaaactc tagcctttct ttggcatttg tcagtccgag tcttcagctg ccggcaggag
     7861 attgggtttc agtaacactt gctgagcaca aactacacgt gctttcttca gatttaattc
     7921 attattaatc attctagatt taaatgatgt tcttactcat tgctgattat tttagccttg
     7981 cggagcagat taaatgagca cgtgtttcat taagattgat ttaaatataa ttaatatttc
     8041 accactgtag ttttaaaatt gccttctaag tcatggttga tttttaatag gtatcggctc
     8101 taattagatt actattttgg tttttaaatg ttatttctat ttcatttgta ggctcgtttt
     8161 taatgtgatt ttattagatt ctagttttaa aatcatctct tagccttaat gagcagactg
     8221 aatgaacatg tttcattaag attaacttca ttataatgaa ttatttaatc attctagtgg
     8281 gttataaatc agctctattt aaattaattg tcgtgtttat ttctatttaa tttttgatta
     8341 ttttttcagg gtcgttttta tgtgattttt tcccgtttct aattttaaac taattgtttg
     8401 atttttatat gattcgactc tttttaaatg aattgttttg ctttttttat tgagcatata
     8461 tatattatac aatttcaatc aacaattgtt gtgcttttta aatgttgttt ctatttcatt
     8521 tctagggtcg attttattcg attctagttt taaaatcgtg atttttaact tctaacctta
     8581 ctgagcagac tgaatgaaca tgtttcatca agattaactt cattatagtt aattattgaa
     8641 tcgtgctagt ggtttataaa tcagctctat ttaaattaat catcatcatt atttctattt
     8701 aatttttatt atttctttag gattattttt atgtgatttt tttcacgttc tagttttaaa
     8761 ctcaatgctc attactgctc acccttgctg agcagtcttt cgttaagatt aaattaatta
     8821 ataaccattc tagttttaaa acagtgtctt aaggcatagc tgatatttta caagtttact
     8881 atttaatata tctcctttct ttttttaggg tcgatttcat ctgatttgat taatttttat
     8941 tatcttcact aagctttttg ttctaggttt tattctcagt attattactg ttatatttga
     9001 actgaatttc tcctcatagt ttattcattt tatttattta ttttttgttt attcgctatt
     9061 ttgtatttta gtttttaatt agaaatttta ttagaatcgt tttgaactag tttttatgca
     9121 ctctaacatt aatattaaat cataactatt atttttatta taatttattt gtgtttatct
     9181 ttttgtgtag ctttcatgtg tttttatttt agttttatta tgtttgcatt gaattttttg
     9241 gactagttta tataacgata tacagaaaag ccatgacaac aaatgttttt ataataccta
     9301 ttaagtataa gctaatcaga tttccactat tctgttcaaa gttaacatta ttagccattc
     9361 tgatggatca tttgacattt gtcatatgtc tttatgaaca ctgctctttc agatgccact
     9421 tttaaagctg ttttttacag taaatgaacg tttattatta tgacattatt tcctaaggcc
     9481 tctagagtac agcaggatgt ggcgtgtgca ttaccgtgta attatgctga ctgtaaatgt
     9541 gcatttatag actgtcagca tgtctgactg tgcgctgttg tgattggtcc tgcacagacc
     9601 aag
//
